Addgene plasmid #165115: Nsp10-EGFP
Purpose: mammalian expression and localization
Depositing lab: Bruno Antonny. Publication: A comprehensive library of fluorescent constructs of SARS-CoV-2 proteins and their initial characterisation in different cell types. Miserey-Lenkei S, Trajkovic K, D'Ambrosio JM, Patel AJ, Copic A, Mathur P, Schauer K, Goud B, Albanese V, Gautier R, Subra M, Kovacs D, Barelli H, Antonny B. Biol Cell. 2021 Jul;113(7):311-328. doi: 10.1111/boc.202000158. Epub 2021 May 10. PubMed 33666950.
Backbone
  Vector backbone: pEGFPN1
  Backbone manufacturer: Clontech
  Backbone size w/o insert (bp): 4700
  Vector type: Mammalian Expression
  Selectable markers: Neomycin (select with G418)
Growth in bacteria
  Bacterial resistance: Kanamycin, 50 μg/mL
  Growth temperature: 37°C
  Growth strain: DH5alpha
  Copy number: High Copy
Gene/Insert
  Gene/Insert name: Nsp10
  Species: codon optimized SARS-COV-2
  Insert size (bp): 420
  Entrez Gene: ORF1ab (a.k.a. GU280_gp01)
  Promoter: CMV
  Tag / fusion protein: EGFP (C terminal on insert)
  Cloning method: Restriction Enzyme; 5′ cloning site NheI (not destroyed); 3′ cloning site XhoI (not destroyed)
  Sequencing primers: 5′ GTCGTAACAACTCCGCCC; 3′ CGTCCAGCTCGACCAGGATG
Resource information
  A portion of this plasmid was derived from a plasmid made by: Inserts were prepared by PCR with templates that have been published elsewhere: Gordon et al., 2020a.
Terms and licenses: Academic/Nonprofit Terms; Industry Terms: Not Available to Industry
Depositor comments: Please visit https://www.biorxiv.org/content/10.1101/2020.12.19.423586v1 for BioRxiv preprint. bioRxiv 2020.12.19.423586v1
How to cite: Nsp10-EGFP was a gift from Bruno Antonny (Addgene plasmid # 165115 ; http://n2t.net/addgene:165115 ; RRID:Addgene_165115)
