[The description below was written by a language model from this plasmid's Addgene catalogue record and pLannotate feature annotations shown in this document.]
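Description:
Nsp10-EGFP is a mammalian expression plasmid built on the Clontech pEGFP-N1 backbone, carrying a codon-optimized coding sequence for SARS-CoV-2 non-structural protein 10 (Nsp10), a cleavage product of the ORF1ab polyprotein. The roughly 420 bp insert was cloned between the NheI and XhoI sites, both of which are retained. It sits downstream of the human cytomegalovirus immediate-early enhancer and promoter and upstream of the residual multiple cloning site and the EGFP open reading frame, so Nsp10 is produced with EGFP fused to its C terminus. An SV40 polyadenylation signal terminates the transcript. In the virus, Nsp10 acts as a cofactor that stimulates the nsp14 exoribonuclease and nsp16 2'-O-methyltransferase activities and so contributes to viral mRNA cap methylation.

The plasmid, 5,141 nt in the sequenced record, replicates at high copy in E. coli from a ColE1/pUC-type origin and also carries an f1 phage origin. A single Tn5 aminoglycoside phosphotransferase gene (NeoR/KanR) provides both selections. A bacterial bla-type promoter drives it for kanamycin resistance in bacteria, and the adjacent SV40 enhancer/early promoter, paired with an HSV TK polyadenylation signal, drives it for G418 selection in mammalian cells. The short large T antigen, ble and bGH poly(A) fragments called by the automated annotation are probably backbone remnants or partial matches rather than functional elements.

The stated purpose is mammalian expression and localization. The construct belongs to a library of fluorescently tagged SARS-CoV-2 proteins made to examine their expression and subcellular distribution in different cell types by fluorescence microscopy.
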