Features (pLannotate 1.2.2; 15 found; start..end, strand, type, name):
      1..204     +  promoter       CMV promoter: human cytomegalovirus (CMV) immediate early promoter
    240..656     +  CDS            R1A_SARS2 (fragment) (sequence withheld): Experimental evidence at protein level: Swiss-Prot protein existence level 1. [Non-structural protein 10]: Plays a pivotal role in viral transcription by stimulating both nsp14 3'-5' exoribonuclease and nsp16 2'-O-methyltransferase activities. Therefore plays an essential role in viral mRNAs cap methylation. From Severe acute respiratory syndrome coronavirus 2 (2019-nCoV) (SARS-CoV-2).
    657..709     +  misc_feature   MCS: multiple cloning site
    723..1442    +  CDS            EGFP: the original enhanced GFP (Yang et al., 1996) mammalian codon-optimized
   1459..1542    +  CDS            large T antigen (fragment): large T antigen from SV40 (simian virus 40)
   1565..1686    +  polyA_signal   SV40 poly(A) signal: SV40 polyadenylation signal
   1720..2148    -  rep_origin     f1 ori (sequence partly withheld): f1 bacteriophage origin of replication; arrow indicates direction of (+) strand synthesis
   2175..2279    +  promoter       AmpR promoter: bla
   2281..2638    +  promoter       SV40 promoter: SV40 enhancer and early promoter
   2673..3467    +  CDS            NeoR/KanR: aminoglycoside phosphotransferase from Tn5; aph(3')-II (or nptII); confers resistance to neomycin, kanamycin, and G418 (Geneticin®)
   3488..3640    +  CDS            ble (fragment): BLE_KLEPN - Experimental evidence at protein level: Swiss-Prot protein existence level 1. Binding protein with a strong affinity to the bleomycin family of antibiotics. Binds to CL990; an antimitotic-antibiotic compound. From Klebsiella pneumoniae.
   3699..3746    +  polyA_signal   HSV TK poly(A) signal: herpes simplex virus thymidine kinase polyadenylation signal (Cole and Stacy, 1985)
   3837..3853    -  polyA_signal   bGH poly(A) signal (fragment): bovine growth hormone polyadenylation signal
   4075..4663    +  rep_origin     ori: high-copy-number ColE1/pMB1/pBR322/pUC origin of replication
   4838..5141    +  enhancer       CMV enhancer: human cytomegalovirus immediate early enhancer
>Addgene plasmid #165115 | Nsp10-EGFP | addgene full sequence | sequence record 325890 | Addgene NGS Result
GTGATGCGGTTTTGGCAGTACATCAATGGGCGTGGATAGCGGTTTGACTCACGGGGATTTCCAAGTCTCC
ACCCCATTGACGTCAATGGGAGTTTGTTTTGGCACCAAAATCAACGGGACTTTCCAAAATGTCGTAACAA
CTCCGCCCCATTGACGCAAATGGGCGGTAGGCGTGTACGGTGGGAGGTCTATATAAGCAGAGCTGGTTTA
GTGAACCGTCAGATCCGCTAGCCACCATG
[417 nt withheld, positions 240-656]
CTCGAGCTCAAGCTTCGAATTCTGCAGTCGACGGTACCGCGGGCCCGGGATCCACCGGTCGCCACCATGG
TGAGCAAGGGCGAGGAGCTGTTCACCGGGGTGGTGCCCATCCTGGTCGAGCTGGACGGCGACGTAAACGG
CCACAAGTTCAGCGTGTCCGGCGAGGGCGAGGGCGATGCCACCTACGGCAAGCTGACCCTGAAGTTCATC
TGCACCACCGGCAAGCTGCCCGTGCCCTGGCCCACCCTCGTGACCACCCTGACCTACGGCGTGCAGTGCT
TCAGCCGCTACCCCGACCACATGAAGCAGCACGACTTCTTCAAGTCCGCCATGCCCGAAGGCTACGTCCA
GGAGCGCACCATCTTCTTCAAGGACGACGGCAACTACAAGACCCGCGCCGAGGTGAAGTTCGAGGGCGAC
ACCCTGGTGAACCGCATCGAGCTGAAGGGCATCGACTTCAAGGAGGACGGCAACATCCTGGGGCACAAGC
TGGAGTACAACTACAACAGCCACAACGTCTATATCATGGCCGACAAGCAGAAGAACGGCATCAAGGTGAA
CTTCAAGATCCGCCACAACATCGAGGACGGCAGCGTGCAGCTCGCCGACCACTACCAGCAGAACACCCCC
ATCGGCGACGGCCCCGTGCTGCTGCCCGACAACCACTACCTGAGCACCCAGTCCGCCCTGAGCAAAGACC
CCAACGAGAAGCGCGATCACATGGTCCTGCTGGAGTTCGTGACCGCCGCCGGGATCACTCTCGGCATGGA
CGAGCTGTACAAGTAAAGCGGCCGCGACTCTAGATCATAATCAGCCATACCACATTTGTAGAGGTTTTAC
TTGCTTTAAAAAACCTCCCACACCTCCCCCTGAACCTGAAACATAAAATGAATGCAATTGTTGTTGTTAA
CTTGTTTATTGCAGCTTATAATGGTTACAAATAAAGCAATAGCATCACAAATTTCACAAATAAAGCATTT
TTTTCACTGCATTCTAGTTGTGGTTTGTCCAAACTCATCAATGTATCTTAAGGCGTAAATTGTAAGCGTT
AATATTTTGTTAAAATTCGCGTTAAATTTTTGTTAAATCAGCTCATTTTTTAACCAATAGGCCGAAATCG
GCAAAATCCCTTATAAATCAAAAGAATAGACCGAGATAGGGT
[37 nt withheld, positions 1819-1855]
AAAGAACGTGGACTCCAACGTCAAAGG
[49 nt withheld, positions 1883-1931]
T
[91 nt withheld, positions 1933-2023]
G
[124 nt withheld, positions 2025-2148]
CAGGTGGCACTTTTCGGGGAAATGTGCGCGGAACCCCTATTTGTTTATTTTTCTAAATACATTCAAATAT
GTATCCGCTCATGAGACAATAACCCTGATAAATGCTTCAATAATATTGAAAAAGGAAGAGTCCTGAGGCG
GAAAGAACCAGCTGTGGAATGTGTGTCAGTTAGGGTGTGGAAAGTCCCCAGGCTCCCCAGCAGGCAGAAG
TATGCAAAGCATGCATCTCAATTAGTCAGCAACCAGGTGTGGAAAGTCCCCAGGCTCCCCAGCAGGCAGA
AGTATGCAAAGCATGCATCTCAATTAGTCAGCAACCATAGTCCCGCCCCTAACTCCGCCCATCCCGCCCC
TAACTCCGCCCAGTTCCGCCCATTCTCCGCCCCATGGCTGACTAATTTTTTTTATTTATGCAGAGGCCGA
GGCCGCCTCGGCCTCTGAGCTATTCCAGAAGTAGTGAGGAGGCTTTTTTGGAGGCCTAGGCTTTTGCAAA
GATCGATCAAGAGACAGGATGAGGATCGTTTCGCATGATTGAACAAGATGGATTGCACGCAGGTTCTCCG
GCCGCTTGGGTGGAGAGGCTATTCGGCTATGACTGGGCACAACAGACAATCGGCTGCTCTGATGCCGCCG
TGTTCCGGCTGTCAGCGCAGGGGCGCCCGGTTCTTTTTGTCAAGACCGACCTGTCCGGTGCCCTGAATGA
ACTGCAAGACGAGGCAGCGCGGCTATCGTGGCTGGCCACGACGGGCGTTCCTTGCGCAGCTGTGCTCGAC
GTTGTCACTGAAGCGGGAAGGGACTGGCTGCTATTGGGCGAAGTGCCGGGGCAGGATCTCCTGTCATCTC
ACCTTGCTCCTGCCGAGAAAGTATCCATCATGGCTGATGCAATGCGGCGGCTGCATACGCTTGATCCGGC
TACCTGCCCATTCGACCACCAAGCGAAACATCGCATCGAGCGAGCACGTACTCGGATGGAAGCCGGTCTT
GTCGATCAGGATGATCTGGACGAAGAGCATCAGGGGCTCGCGCCAGCCGAACTGTTCGCCAGGCTCAAGG
CGAGCATGCCCGACGGCGAGGATCTCGTCGTGACCCATGGCGATGCCTGCTTGCCGAATATCATGGTGGA
AAATGGCCGCTTTTCTGGATTCATCGACTGTGGCCGGCTGGGTGTGGCGGACCGCTATCAGGACATAGCG
TTGGCTACCCGTGATATTGCTGAAGAGCTTGGCGGCGAATGGGCTGACCGCTTCCTCGTGCTTTACGGTA
TCGCCGCTCCCGATTCGCAGCGCATCGCCTTCTATCGCCTTCTTGACGAGTTCTTCTGAGCGGGACTCTG
GGGTTCGAAATGACCGACCAAGCGACGCCCAACCTGCCATCACGAGATTTCGATTCCACCGCCGCCTTCT
ATGAAAGGTTGGGCTTCGGAATCGTTTTCCGGGACGCCGGCTGGATGATCCTCCAGCGCGGGGATCTCAT
GCTGGAGTTCTTCGCCCACCCTAGGGGGAGGCTAACTGAAACACGGAAGGAGACAATACCGGAAGGAACC
CGCGCTATGACGGCAATAAAAAGACAGAATAAAACGCACGGTGTTGGGTCGTTTGTTCATAAACGCGGGG
TTCGGTCCCAGGGCTGGCACTCTGTCGATACCCCACCGAGACCCCATTGGGGCCAATACGCCCGCGTTTC
TTCCTTTTCCCCACCCCACCCCCCAAGTTCGGGTGAAGGCCCAGGGCTCGCAGCCAACGTCGGGGCGGCA
GGCCCTGCCATAGCCTCAGGTTACTCATATATACTTTAGATTGATTTAAAACTTCATTTTTAATTTAAAA
GGATCTAGGTGAAGATCCTTTTTGATAATCTCATGACCAAAATCCCTTAACGTGAGTTTTCGTTCCACTG
AGCGTCAGACCCCGTAGAAAAGATCAAAGGATCTTCTTGAGATCCTTTTTTTCTGCGCGTAATCTGCTGC
TTGCAAACAAAAAAACCACCGCTACCAGCGGTGGTTTGTTTGCCGGATCAAGAGCTACCAACTCTTTTTC
CGAAGGTAACTGGCTTCAGCAGAGCGCAGATACCAAATACTGTTCTTCTAGTGTAGCCGTAGTTAGGCCA
CCACTTCAAGAACTCTGTAGCACCGCCTACATACCTCGCTCTGCTAATCCTGTTACCAGTGGCTGCTGCC
AGTGGCGATAAGTCGTGTCTTACCGGGTTGGACTCAAGACGATAGTTACCGGATAAGGCGCAGCGGTCGG
GCTGAACGGGGGGTTCGTGCACACAGCCCAGCTTGGAGCGAACGACCTACACCGAACTGAGATACCTACA
GCGTGAGCTATGAGAAAGCGCCACGCTTCCCGAAGGGAGAAAGGCGGACAGGTATCCGGTAAGCGGCAGG
GTCGGAACAGGAGAGCGCACGAGGGAGCTTCCAGGGGGAAACGCCTGGTATCTTTATAGTCCTGTCGGGT
TTCGCCACCTCTGACTTGAGCGTCGATTTTTGTGATGCTCGTCAGGGGGGCGGAGCCTATGGAAAAACGC
CAGCAACGCGGCCTTTTTACGGTTCCTGGCCTTTTGCTGGCCTTTTGCTCACATGTTCTTTCCTGCGTTA
TCCCCTGATTCTGTGGATAACCGTATTACCGCCATGCATTAGTTATTAATAGTAATCAATTACGGGGTCA
TTAGTTCATAGCCCATATATGGAGTTCCGCGTTACATAACTTACGGTAAATGGCCCGCCTGGCTGACCGC
CCAACGACCCCCGCCCATTGACGTCAATAATGACGTATGTTCCCATAGTAACGCCAATAGGGACTTTCCA
TTGACGTCAATGGGTGGAGTATTTACGGTAAACTGCCCACTTGGCAGTACATCAAGTGTATCATATGCCA
AGTACGCCCCCTATTGACGTCAATGACGGTAAATGGCCCGCCTGGCATTATGCCCAGTACATGACCTTAT
GGGACTTTCCTACTTGGCAGTACATCTACGTATTAGTCATCGCTATTACCATG
