>Addgene plasmid #165115 | Nsp10-EGFP | depositor full sequence | sequence record 322249 | Nsp10-EGFP sequence 1217 bps
GCTAGCCACCATG
[417 nt withheld, positions 14-430]
CTCGAGCTCAAGCTTCGAATTCTGCAGTCGACGGTACCGCGGGCCCGGGATCCACCGGTCGCCACCATGG
TGAGCAAGGGCGAGGAGGCTGTTCACCGGGGTGGTGCCCATCCTGGTCGAGCTGGACGGCGACGTARACG
GCCACAAGTTCAGCGTGTCCGGCGAGGGCGAGGGCGATGCCACCTACGGCAAGCTGACCCTGAAGTTCAT
CTGCACCACCGGCAAGCTGCCCGTGCCCTGGCCCACCCTCGTGACCACCCTGACCTACGGCGTGCAGTGC
TTCAGCCGCTACCYCGACCACATGAAGCAGCACGACTTCTTCAAGTCCGCCATGCSCGAAGGCTACGTCC
AGGAGCGCACCATCTTCTTCAAGGACGACGGCAACTACAAGACCCGCGCCGAGGTGAAGTTCGAGGGCGA
CACCCTGGTGAACCGCATCGAGCTGAAGGGCATCGACTTCAAGGAGGACGGCAACATCCTGGGGCACAAG
CTGGAGTACAACTACAACAGCCACAACGTCTATATCATGGCCGACAAGCAGAAGAACGGCATCAAGGTGA
ACTTCAAGATCCGCCACAACATCGAGGACGGCAGCGTGCAGCTCGCCGACCACTACCAGCAGAACACCCC
CATCGGCGACGGCCCCGTGCTGCTGCCCGACAACCACTACCTGAGCACCCAGTCCGCCCTGAGCAAAGAC
CCCAACGAGAAGCGCGATCACATGGTCCTGCTGGAGTTCGTGACCGCCGCCGGGATCACTCTCGGCATGG
ACGAGCTGTACAAGTAA
